Addgene plasmid #67356: pDSHA-ARL4-Myc
Purpose: Mammalian expression of hArl4 with C-term Myc tag
Depositing lab: Richard Kahn. Depositing organization: Emory University. Publication: Tool box: Plasmids for the expression or knockdown of human ARF Family GTPases (ARF/ARL/SAR) and their co-expression in bacteria with N-myristoyltransferases. Kerr SC, Kahn RA. Cell Logist. 2015 Sep 21;5(3):e1090523. doi: 10.1080/21592799.2015.1090523. eCollection 2015 Jul-Sep. PubMed 27057421.
Backbone
  Vector backbone: pDS_Myc-X
  Vector type: Mammalian Expression
  Selectable markers: Neomycin (select with G418)
Growth in bacteria
  Bacterial resistance: Kanamycin, 50 μg/mL
  Growth temperature: 37°C
  Growth strain: DH5alpha
  Copy number: High Copy
Gene/Insert
  Gene/Insert name: ARL4 (alt name: pRK9n-Myc)
  Species: H. sapiens (human)
  Entrez Gene: ARL4A (a.k.a. ARL4)
  Promoter: CMV
  Tag / fusion protein: Myc (C terminal on backbone)
  Cloning method: Gateway Cloning
  Sequencing primers: 5′ CMV-F; 3′ T7
Terms and licenses: Academic/Nonprofit Terms; Industry Terms: Not Available to Industry
How to cite: pDSHA-ARL4-Myc was a gift from Richard Kahn (Addgene plasmid # 67356 ; http://n2t.net/addgene:67356 ; RRID:Addgene_67356)
