[The description below was written by a language model from this plasmid's Addgene catalogue record.]
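Description:
pDSHA-ARL4-Myc is a mammalian expression plasmid built on the pDS_Myc-X backbone, designed to produce human ARL4 (Entrez gene ARL4A), a member of the ARF family of small regulatory GTPases, in cultured mammalian cells. The open reading frame was introduced by Gateway recombination cloning and is transcribed from the CMV promoter, a strong constitutive viral promoter widely used for high-level expression in mammalian cells. The backbone supplies a Myc epitope fused to the C terminus of the protein. This allows detection, localisation or immunoprecipitation with anti-Myc antibodies when antibodies specific to the GTPase are unavailable. C-terminal placement also leaves the N terminus unmodified, which is often relevant to membrane association and function in ARF family proteins.

In bacteria the plasmid is maintained at high copy number under kanamycin selection. In mammalian cells a neomycin resistance marker permits G418 selection, so the construct can be used for stable line generation as well as transient transfection. The record does not state the origin of replication, polyadenylation signal or other backbone elements, and no feature table is provided. The listed sequencing primers suggest that a T7 promoter site lies downstream of the insert. Although the plasmid name contains "HA", only the Myc tag is listed, so the presence of an HA epitope cannot be confirmed from these fields.

The construct belongs to a toolbox collection of plasmids for expression or knockdown of human ARF, ARL and SAR GTPases, and is suited to studying ARL4 localisation, interactions and overexpression phenotypes.
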