>Addgene plasmid #67356 | pDSHA-ARL4-Myc | addgene partial sequence | sequence record 119395 | T7 5'-TAATACGACTCACTATAGGG-3'
ATTAAGGTACCGGGCCCTACAGATCCTCTTCAGAGATGAGTTTCTGCTCCATCTCGAATCGAACCACTTT
GTACAAGAAAGCTGGGTCTCTTTTCTTTTTCTGTTGCCGCAACATTTTTCTTCTTTTAATGATCATATCA
TGTAGTTTCTCAAGTCCTTCCTTTAGGCCATCTCCTATGATTGCACAGGTAGGCTGCAAATGCCAAGGAG
TTGATGAGCTCAGTTCACCCATTGCTAACAATTTCTCAATTTCTGAAAGTGACAATGAGTTCCTCAAATC
TTGTTTGTTAGCAACTATAAGTACAGGGACTCCCTGATTTTCTGATATCCTAGTTATTTTGTGAAGTTCA
GTTTTGGCTTCTTCCATCCTTTCGACATCAACAGAGTCCACAACAAATACAATGCCATCTGTGCATCTGG
TATATGACTTCCACAGTGGCCTTAATTTCTCCTGACCACCTACATCCCAGAAGTGAAAAGTGACTGTTTT
AGAATTTCCCAAGGTTACCTTAATTTTCTCAGTGTTAAATCCTTTGGTAGGTACGGTATTTACAAATTCA
TTGAACTGCAGCCTGTATAAGACAGTTGTCTTTCCAGCACAGTCCAAACCCAGAATAACAATGTGGAAAG
ACTGAAATGAAGGCAGGTTGGACAGGATAGAAGTCTGGTCTGACAGCCCATTCCCCATGGTTCTATCTCC
TTCTAAGCCTGCTTTTTTGTACAAACTTGTTTGATTCGAGTGTCGACGGTATCGATAAGCTTGATATCGA
ATTCCTGCAGCCCGGGGGATCCGCCCGGGCTAGAGCGGCCGCCACCGCGGTGGAGCTCCAGCTTTTGTTC
CCTTTAGTGAGGGTTAATTTCGAGCTTGGCGTAATCGCTAGCGGATCTGACGGTTCACTAAACCAGCTCT
GCTTATATAGACCTCCCACGGTACACGCCTACGGCCCATTTGCGTCAA
